Addgene plasmid #21508: pJA255
Depositing lab: Julie Ahringer. Publication: MosSCI and gateway compatible plasmid toolkit for constitutive and inducible expression of transgenes in the C. elegans germline. Zeiser E, Frokjaer-Jensen C, Jorgensen E, Ahringer J. PLoS One. 2011;6(5):e20082. Epub 2011 May 26. 10.1371/journal.pone.0020082 PubMed 21637852.
Backbone
  Vector backbone: pDONRP4P1R
  Backbone manufacturer: Invitrogen
  Backbone size w/o insert (bp): 2643
  Vector type: MultiSite Gateway
Growth in bacteria
  Bacterial resistance: Kanamycin, 50 μg/mL
  Growth temperature: 37°C
  Growth strain: DH5alpha
  Growth instructions: DH5a
  Copy number: Unknown
Gene/Insert
  Gene/Insert name: pmex-5::citrine (w introns)::(Gly)5Ala
  Species: C. elegans (nematode)
  Insert size (bp): 1374
  Cloning method: Gateway Cloning; 5′ cloning site attP4 (destroyed during cloning); 3′ cloning site attP1R (destroyed during cloning)
  Sequencing primers: 5′ M13F; 3′ M13R/ T7
Resource information
  A portion of this plasmid was derived from a plasmid made by: The Citrine sequence was taken from pGH114 which was a gift from Stefan Eimer.
Terms and licenses: Academic/Nonprofit Terms; Industry Terms: Not Available to Industry
How to cite: pJA255 was a gift from Julie Ahringer (Addgene plasmid # 21508 ; http://n2t.net/addgene:21508 ; RRID:Addgene_21508)
