[The description below was written by a language model from this plasmid's Addgene catalogue record and pLannotate feature annotations shown in this document.]
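Description:
pJA255 is a MultiSite Gateway entry clone built in the Invitrogen pDONR P4-P1R backbone, part of a toolkit of MosSCI- and Gateway-compatible plasmids for constitutive and inducible transgene expression in the C. elegans germline. It is a bacterial shuttle and recombination plasmid rather than an expression vector in its own right. It is maintained in E. coli through a high-copy ColE1/pUC-type origin and selected with kanamycin via an aminoglycoside phosphotransferase gene. The backbone also carries rrnB T1 and T2 terminators upstream of the recombination cassette, which insulate the insert from read-through transcription, plus a T7 promoter and M13 primer sites that are useful for sequencing.

The roughly 1.4 kb insert was introduced by a BP reaction that consumed the attP4 and attP1R sites. The feature table shows it flanked by an attL-type site containing the attB4 core on the 5′ side and by attR1 on the 3′ side, the configuration expected for a first-position ("slot 1") entry clone. The insert consists of the C. elegans mex-5 promoter, followed by a Citrine yellow fluorescent protein coding sequence interrupted by introns, ending in a (Gly)5Ala flexible linker. The automated annotation labels this reading frame "cpCitrine", but the catalogue describes it simply as Citrine with introns. The unannotated stretch of about 490 bp between the attB4 core and the fluorescent protein presumably corresponds to the mex-5 promoter.

In an LR reaction with a gene-of-interest entry clone, a 3′ UTR entry clone and a suitable destination vector, this arrangement would yield an N-terminal Citrine fusion driven by the mex-5 promoter, for example for MosSCI single-copy insertion.
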