Features (pLannotate 1.2.2; 11 found; start..end, strand, type, name):
    121..213     +  CDS            lacI (fragment): lac repressor; lacI; The lac repressor binds to the lac operator to inhibit transcription in E. coli. This inhibition can be relieved by adding lactose or isopropyl-β-D-thiogalactopyranoside (IPTG).
    268..295     -  terminator     rrnB T2 terminator: transcription terminator T2 from the E. coli rrnB gene
    427..470     +  terminator     rrnB T1 terminator: Escherichia coli rrnB; transcription terminator T1 from the E. coli rrnB gene
    517..553     -  CDS            lacZα (fragment): LacZα fragment of β-galactosidase; lacZ fragment
    592..677     +  protein_bind   attL1 (fragment): mutant version of attL; recombination site for the Gateway® LR reaction LR Clonase™
    668..688     +  protein_bind   attB4: mutant version of attB; core recombination site for the Gateway® BP reaction BP Clonase™
   1180..2043    +  CDS            cpCitrine: cpCitrine is a basic (constitutively fluorescent) green/yellow fluorescent protein published in 2001, derived from Aequorea victoria.
   2063..2186    +  protein_bind   attR1: mutant version of attR; recombination site for the Gateway® LR reaction LR Clonase™
   2259..2277    -  promoter       T7 promoter: promoter for bacteriophage T7 RNA polymerase
   2411..3220    +  CDS            KanR: aminoglycoside phosphotransferase; aph(3')-Ia; confers resistance to kanamycin in bacteria or G418 (Geneticin®) in eukaryotes
   3367..3955    +  rep_origin     ori: high-copy-number ColE1/pMB1/pBR322/pUC origin of replication
>Addgene plasmid #21508 | pJA255 | depositor full sequence | sequence record 9907 | Author sequence
CTTTCCTGCGTTATCCCCTGATTCTGTGGATAACCGTATTACCGCCTTTGAGTGAGCTGATACCGCTCGC
CGCAGCCGAACGACCGAGCGCAGCGAGTCAGTGAGCGAGGAAGCGGAAGAGCGCCCAATACGCAAACCGC
CTCTCCCCGCGCGTTGGCCGATTCATTAATGCAGCTGGCACGACAGGTTTCCCGACTGGAAAGCGGGCAG
TGAGCGCAACGCAATTAATACGCGTACCGCTAGCCAGGAAGAGTTTGTAGAAACGCAAAAAGGCCATCCG
TCAGGATGGCCTTCTGCTTAGTTTGATGCCTGGCAGTTTATGGCGGGCGTCCTGCCCGCCACCCTCCGGG
CCGTTGCTTCACAACGTTCAAATCCGCTCCCGGCGGATTTGTCCTACTCAGGAGAGCGTTCACCGACAAA
CAACAGATAAAACGAAAGGCCCAGTCTTCCGACTGAGCCTTTCGTTTTATTTGATGCCTGGCAGTTCCCT
ACTCTCGCGTTAACGCTAGCATGGATGTTTTCCCAGTCACGACGTTGTAAAACGACGGCCAGTCTTAAGC
TCGGGCCCGCGTTAACGCTACCATGGAGCTCCAAATAATGATTTTATTTTGACTGATAGTGACCTGTTCG
TTGCAACAAATTGATAAGCAATGCTTTTTTATAATGCCAACTTTGTATAGAAAAGTTGAAATATCAGTTT
TTAAAAAATTAAACCATAAAACAAATAATATAACCCAATTTTTACATCAAACCACAAGAAAAAAATACAT
TTGGGCCCACGGATAAAGAAATTAAAAAAATACATTTTTTAAAGGCGCACCGAATTAAAATTCATTTGGG
TCTTACCGCGTATACCGTACTCCGTTTGTTTGATCATTTTTGTCAGCGCTGGCGGTTGTTTTTTCATTTC
ATTTCTGCTTCAAAGACGTTTTCTCGAATAATTTTTCGTTTATTCTCTTTTTTAAAATTAATTTCTAGCC
GTAAATGTTATAAATTCACCCATTTAACGCAAATTTCATGGTAATCTCATGGAAAAATGCAGTTTCTTTG
TTAAAGAAAGCTTAAATAGCAAAAATTCCCCGACTTTCCCCAAAATCCTGCTCGATTTTCCGTTTTCTCA
TTGTATTCTCTCTTAATTAATTTTATCGATAATCAATTGAATGTTTCAGACAGAGAATGAGTAAAGGAGA
AGAACTTTTCACTGGAGTTGTCCCAATTCTTGTTGAATTAGATGGTGATGTTAATGGGCACAAATTTTCT
GTCAGTGGAGAGGGTGAAGGTGATGCAACATACGGAAAACTTACCCTTAAATTTATTTGCACTACTGGAA
AACTACCTGTTCCATGGGTAAGTTTAAACATATATATACTAACTAACCCTGATTATTTAAATTTTCAGCC
AACACTTGTCACTACTTTCGGTTATGGTCTTATGTGCTTCGCCAGATACCCAGATCATATGAAACAGCAT
GACTTTTTCAAGAGTGCCATGCCCGAAGGTTATGTACAGGAAAGAACTATATTTTTCAAAGATGACGGGA
ACTACAAGACACGTAAGTTTAAACAGTTCGGTACTAACTAACCATACATATTTAAATTTTCAGGTGCTGA
AGTCAAGTTTGAAGGTGATACCCTTGTTAATAGAATCGAGTTAAAAGGTATTGATTTTAAAGAAGATGGA
AACATTCTTGGACACAAATTGGAATACAACTATAACTCACACAATGTATACATCATGGCAGACAAACAAA
AGAATGGAATCAAAGTTGTAAGTTTAAACATGATTTTACTAACTAACTAATCTGATTTAAATTTTCAGAA
CTTCAAAATTAGACACAACATTGAAGATGGAAGCGTTCAACTAGCAGACCATTATCAACAAAATACTCCA
ATTGGCGATGGCCCTGTCCTTTTACCAGACAACCATTACCTGTCCTACCAATCTGCCCTTTCGAAAGATC
CCAACGAAAAGAGAGACCACATGGTCCTTAAAGAGTTTGTAACAGCTGCTGGGATTACACATGGCATGGA
CGAACTATACAAAGGAGGTGGAGGTGGAGCTTCAAGTTTGTACAAAAAAGTTGAACGAGAAACGTAAAAT
GATATAAATATCAATATATTAAATTAGATTTTGCATAAAAAACAGACTACATAATACTGTAAAACACAAC
ATATGCAGTCACTATGAATCAACTACTTAGATGGTATTAGTGACCTGTAGAATTCGAGCTCTAGAGCTGC
AGGGCGGCCGCGATATCCCCTATAGTGAGTCGTATTACATGGTCATAGCTGTTTCCTGGCAGCTCTGGCC
CGTGTCTCAAAATCTCTGATGTTACATTGCACAAGATAAAAATATATCATCATGAACAATAAAACTGTCT
GCTTACATAAACAGTAATACAAGGGGTGTTATGAGCCATATTCAACGGGAAACGTCGAGGCCGCGATTAA
ATTCCAACATGGATGCTGATTTATATGGGTATAAATGGGCTCGCGATAATGTCGGGCAATCAGGTGCGAC
AATCTATCGCTTGTATGGGAAGCCCGATGCGCCAGAGTTGTTTCTGAAACATGGCAAAGGTAGCGTTGCC
AATGATGTTACAGATGAGATGGTCAGACTAAACTGGCTGACGGAATTTATGCCTCTTCCGACCATCAAGC
ATTTTATCCGTACTCCTGATGATGCATGGTTACTCACCACTGCGATCCCCGGAAAAACAGCATTCCAGGT
ATTAGAAGAATATCCTGATTCAGGTGAAAATATTGTTGATGCGCTGGCAGTGTTCCTGCGCCGGTTGCAT
TCGATTCCTGTTTGTAATTGTCCTTTTAACAGCGATCGCGTATTTCGTCTCGCTCAGGCGCAATCACGAA
TGAATAACGGTTTGGTTGATGCGAGTGATTTTGATGACGAGCGTAATGGCTGGCCTGTTGAACAAGTCTG
GAAAGAAATGCATAAACTTTTGCCATTCTCACCGGATTCAGTCGTCACTCATGGTGATTTCTCACTTGAT
AACCTTATTTTTGACGAGGGGAAATTAATAGGTTGTATTGATGTTGGACGAGTCGGAATCGCAGACCGAT
ACCAGGATCTTGCCATCCTATGGAACTGCCTCGGTGAGTTTTCTCCTTCATTACAGAAACGGCTTTTTCA
AAAATATGGTATTGATAATCCTGATATGAATAAATTGCAGTTTCATTTGATGCTCGATGAGTTTTTCTAA
TCAGAATTGGTTAATTGGTTGTAACACTGGCAGAGCATTACGCTGACTTGACGGGACGGCGCAAGCTCAT
GACCAAAATCCCTTAACGTGAGTTACGCGTCGTTCCACTGAGCGTCAGACCCCGTAGAAAAGATCAAAGG
ATCTTCTTGAGATCCTTTTTTTCTGCGCGTAATCTGCTGCTTGCAAACAAAAAAACCACCGCTACCAGCG
GTGGTTTGTTTGCCGGATCAAGAGCTACCAACTCTTTTTCCGAAGGTAACTGGCTTCAGCAGAGCGCAGA
TACCAAATACTGTCCTTCTAGTGTAGCCGTAGTTAGGCCACCACTTCAAGAACTCTGTAGCACCGCCTAC
ATACCTCGCTCTGCTAATCCTGTTACCAGTGGCTGCTGCCAGTGGCGATAAGTCGTGTCTTACCGGGTTG
GACTCAAGACGATAGTTACCGGATAAGGCGCAGCGGTCGGGCTGAACGGGGGGTTCGTGCACACAGCCCA
GCTTGGAGCGAACGACCTACACCGAACTGAGATACCTACAGCGTGAGCATTGAGAAAGCGCCACGCTTCC
CGAAGGGAGAAAGGCGGACAGGTATCCGGTAAGCGGCAGGGTCGGAACAGGAGAGCGCACGAGGGAGCTT
CCAGGGGGAAACGCCTGGTATCTTTATAGTCCTGTCGGGTTTCGCCACCTCTGACTTGAGCGTCGATTTT
TGTGATGCTCGTCAGGGGGGCGGAGCCTATGGAAAAACGCCAGCAACGCGGCCTTTTTACGGTTCCTGGC
CTTTTGCTGGCCTTTTGCTCACATGTT
