>Addgene plasmid #21508 | pJA255 | addgene partial sequence | sequence record 27519 | 21508 with GFP-R
GGAGTCTTCTCCTTTCTCATTCTCTGTCTGAAACATTCAATTGATTATCGATAAAATTAATTAAGAGAGA
ATACAATGAGAAAACGGAAAATCGAGCAGGATTTTGGGGAAAGTCGGGGAATTTTTGCTATTTAAGCTTT
CTTTAACAAAGAAACTGCATTTTTCCATGAGATTACCATGAAATTTGCGTTAAATGGGTGAATTTATAAC
ATTTACGGCTAGAAATTAATTTTAAAAAAGAGAATAAACGAAAAATTATTCGAGAAAACGTCTTTGAAGC
AGAAATGAAATGAAAAAACAACCGCCAGCGCTGACAAAAATGATCAAACAAACGGAGTACGGTATACGCG
GTAAGACCCAAATGAATTTTAATTCGGTGCGCCTTTAAAAAATGTATTTTTTTAATTTCTTTATCCGTGG
GCCCAAATGTATTTTTTTCTTGTGGTTTGATGTAAAAATTGGGTTATATTATTTGTTTTATGGTTTAATT
TTTTAAAAACTGATATTTCAACTTTTCTATACAAAGTTGGCATTATAAAAAAGCATTGCTTATCAATTTG
TTGCAACGAACAGGTCACTATCAGTCAAAATAAAATCATTATTTGGAGCTCCATGGTAGCGTTAACTCGG
GCCCGAGCTTAAGACTGGCCGTCGTTTTACAACGTCGTGACTGGGAAAACATCCATGCTAGCGTTAACGC
GAGAGTAGGGAACTGCCAGGCATCAATAAACGAANGCTCAGTCGGAGACGGGCCTTCGTTTACTGTGTTG
CGGGACCCC
