>Addgene plasmid #21508 | pJA255 | addgene partial sequence | sequence record 27520 | 21508 with M13-rev
TCGCGGCCGCCCTGCAGCTCTAGAGCTCGAATTCTACAGGTCACTAATACCATCTAAGTAGTTGGTTCAT
AGTGACTGCATATGTTGTGTTTTACAGTATTATGTAGTCTGTTTTTTATGCAAAATCTAATTTAATATAT
TGATATTTATATCATTTTACGTTTCTCGTTCAACTTTTTTGTACAAACTTGAAGCTCCACCTCCACCTCC
TTTGTATAGTTCGTCCATGCCATGTGTAATCCCAGCAGCTGTTACAAACTCTTTAAGGACCATGTGGTCT
CTCTTTTCGTTGGGATCTTTCGAAAGGGCAGATTGGTAGGACAGGTAATGGTTGTCTGGTAAAAGGACAG
GGCCATCGCCAATTGGAGTATTTTGTTGATAATGGTCTGCTAGTTGAACGCTTCCATCTTCAATGTTGTG
TCTAATTTTGAAGTTCTGAAAATTTAAATCAGATTAGTTAGTTAGTAAAATCATGTTTAAACTTACAACT
TTGATTCCATTCTTTTGTTTGTCTGCCATGATGTATACATTGTGTGAGTTATAGTTGTATTCCAATTTGT
GTCCAAGAATGTTTCCATCTTCTTTAAAATCAATACCTTTTAACTCGATTCTATTAACAAGGGTATCACC
TTCAAACTTGACTTCAGCACCTGAAAATTTAAA
